Addgene plasmid #148307: pT7-EGFP-C1-HsYTHDF1_AB
Purpose: Mammalian Expression of HsYTHDF1
Depositing lab: Elisa Izaurralde.
Backbone
  Vector backbone: Unknown
  Vector type: Mammalian Expression
Growth in bacteria
  Bacterial resistance: Kanamycin, 50 μg/mL
  Growth temperature: 37°C
  Growth strain: DH5alpha
  Copy number: High Copy
Gene/Insert
  Gene/Insert name: HsYTHDF1
  Species: H. sapiens (human)
  Entrez Gene: YTHDF1 (a.k.a. C20orf21, DF1)
  Cloning method: Unknown
Terms and licenses: Academic/Nonprofit Terms; Industry Terms: Not Available to Industry
Depositor comments: ORF extracted from NCBI:NM_017798.3 Plasmids from this collection were made available to the research community and donated after the lab closed. Please note that the sequence provided by the depositing laboratory may be theoretical/predicted or based on Sanger sequencing results. There may be discrepancies between sequencing results obtained by Addgene and the depositor sequence. If an Addgene verified sequence is not available, please contact before placing your order to request that our lab fully sequence the plasmid.
How to cite: pT7-EGFP-C1-HsYTHDF1_AB was a gift from Elisa Izaurralde (Addgene plasmid # 148307 ; http://n2t.net/addgene:148307 ; RRID:Addgene_148307)
