[The description below was written by a language model from this plasmid's Addgene catalogue record and pLannotate feature annotations shown in this document.]
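Description:
pT7-EGFP-C1-HsYTHDF1_AB is a 6,435 nt mammalian expression plasmid that produces human YTHDF1 fused to the C-terminus of EGFP. The catalogue lists the backbone as unknown, although the name and the annotated layout resemble an EGFP-C1-type vector to which a T7 promoter has been added. Expression in mammalian cells is driven by the human cytomegalovirus immediate early enhancer and promoter. The bacteriophage T7 promoter lies just downstream, ahead of the EGFP coding sequence, and could in principle support transcription of the same fusion by T7 RNA polymerase. EGFP is followed by a short remnant of the multiple cloning site and then the YTHDF1 open reading frame, which the depositor notes was taken from the NCBI reference transcript. An SV40 polyadenylation signal terminates the transcript.

The plasmid replicates in E. coli at high copy from a ColE1/pUC-type origin and also carries an f1 origin for single-stranded DNA production. Selection relies on a single Tn5 NeoR/KanR gene placed behind tandem bacterial (bla) and SV40 early promoters and terminated by an HSV TK polyadenylation signal. This cassette gives kanamycin resistance in bacteria and can confer G418 resistance in transfected mammalian cells. Several short annotations (a truncated HIV-1 LTR, SV40 large T antigen, ble and bGH poly(A) fragments) are probably partial sequence matches within backbone regions, not functional elements.

The stated purpose is mammalian expression of HsYTHDF1. The N-terminal EGFP tag would allow the protein to be visualised by fluorescence or detected and captured through GFP, though the record does not describe specific applications.
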