Features (pLannotate 1.2.2; 18 found; start..end, strand, type, name):
     61..364     +  enhancer       CMV enhancer: human cytomegalovirus immediate early enhancer
    365..568     +  promoter       CMV promoter: human cytomegalovirus (CMV) immediate early promoter
    564..597     +  LTR            5' LTR (truncated) (fragment): truncated 5' long terminal repeat (LTR) from HIV-1
    613..631     +  promoter       T7 promoter: promoter for bacteriophage T7 RNA polymerase
    665..1381    +  CDS            EGFP: EGFP is a basic (constitutively fluorescent) green fluorescent protein published in 1996, derived from Aequorea victoria. It is reported to be a rapidly-maturing weak dimer with moderate acid sensitivity.
   1382..1401    +  misc_feature   MCS (fragment): multiple cloning site
   1403..3079    +  CDS            YTHDF1: YTHD1_HUMAN - Also known as C20orf21 From Homo sapiens (Human).
   3082..3104    +  misc_feature   MCS (fragment): multiple cloning site
   3116..3200    +  CDS            large T antigen (fragment): large T antigen from SV40 (simian virus 40)
   3223..3344    +  polyA_signal   SV40 poly(A) signal: SV40 polyadenylation signal
   3378..3806    -  rep_origin     f1 ori (sequence partly withheld): f1 bacteriophage origin of replication; arrow indicates direction of (+) strand synthesis
   3833..3937    +  promoter       AmpR promoter: bla
   3939..4296    +  promoter       SV40 promoter: SV40 enhancer and early promoter
   4331..5125    +  CDS            NeoR/KanR: aminoglycoside phosphotransferase from Tn5; aph(3')-II (or nptII); confers resistance to neomycin, kanamycin, and G418 (Geneticin®)
   5146..5298    +  CDS            ble (fragment): BLE_KLEPN - Experimental evidence at protein level: Swiss-Prot protein existence level 1. Binding protein with a strong affinity to the bleomycin family of antibiotics. Binds to CL990; an antimitotic-antibiotic compound. From Klebsiella pneumoniae.
   5357..5404    +  polyA_signal   HSV TK poly(A) signal: herpes simplex virus thymidine kinase polyadenylation signal (Cole and Stacy, 1985)
   5495..5511    -  polyA_signal   bGH poly(A) signal (fragment): bovine growth hormone polyadenylation signal
   5733..6321    +  rep_origin     ori: high-copy-number ColE1/pMB1/pBR322/pUC origin of replication
>Addgene plasmid #148307 | pT7-EGFP-C1-HsYTHDF1_AB | addgene full sequence | sequence record 381957 | Addgene NGS Result
TAGTTATTAATAGTAATCAATTACGGGGTCATTAGTTCATAGCCCATATATGGAGTTCCGCGTTACATAA
CTTACGGTAAATGGCCCGCCTGGCTGACCGCCCAACGACCCCCGCCCATTGACGTCAATAATGACGTATG
TTCCCATAGTAACGCCAATAGGGACTTTCCATTGACGTCAATGGGTGGAGTATTTACGGTAAACTGCCCA
CTTGGCAGTACATCAAGTGTATCATATGCCAAGTACGCCCCCTATTGACGTCAATGACGGTAAATGGCCC
GCCTGGCATTATGCCCAGTACATGACCTTATGGGACTTTCCTACTTGGCAGTACATCTACGTATTAGTCA
TCGCTATTACCATGGTGATGCGGTTTTGGCAGTACATCAATGGGCGTGGATAGCGGTTTGACTCACGGGG
ATTTCCAAGTCTCCACCCCATTGACGTCAATGGGAGTTTGTTTTGGCACCAAAATCAACGGGACTTTCCA
AAATGTCGTAACAACTCCGCCCCATTGACGCAAATGGGCGGTAGGCGTGTACGGTGGGAGGTCTATATAA
GCAGAGCTCTCTGGCTAACTAGAGAACCCACTGCTTACTGGCTTATCGAAATTAATACGACTCACTATAG
GGAGACCCAAGCTCTAGCGCTACCGGTCGCCACCATGGTGAGCAAGGGCGAGGAGCTGTTCACCGGGGTG
GTGCCCATCCTGGTCGAGCTGGACGGCGACGTAAACGGCCACAAGTTCAGCGTGTCCGGCGAGGGCGAGG
GCGATGCCACCTACGGCAAGCTGACCCTGAAGTTCATCTGCACCACCGGCAAGCTGCCCGTGCCCTGGCC
CACCCTCGTGACCACCCTGACCTACGGCGTGCAGTGCTTCAGCCGCTACCCCGACCACATGAAGCAGCAC
GACTTCTTCAAGTCCGCCATGCCCGAAGGCTACGTCCAGGAGCGCACCATCTTCTTCAAGGACGACGGCA
ACTACAAGACCCGCGCCGAGGTGAAGTTCGAGGGCGACACCCTGGTGAACCGCATCGAGCTGAAGGGCAT
CGACTTCAAGGAGGACGGCAACATCCTGGGGCACAAGCTGGAGTACAACTACAACAGCCACAACGTCTAT
ATCATGGCCGACAAGCAGAAGAACGGCATCAAGGTGAACTTCAAGATCCGCCACAACATCGAGGACGGCA
GCGTGCAGCTCGCCGACCACTACCAGCAGAACACCCCCATCGGCGACGGCCCCGTGCTGCTGCCCGACAA
CCACTACCTGAGCACCCAGTCCGCCCTGAGCAAAGACCCCAACGAGAAGCGCGATCACATGGTCCTGCTG
GAGTTCGTGACCGCCGCCGGGATCACTCTCGGCATGGACGAGCTGTACAAGTCCGGACTCAGATCTCGAG
CAATGTCGGCCACCAGCGTGGACACCCAGAGAACAAAAGGACAAGATAATAAAGTACAAAATGGTTCGTT
ACATCAGAAGGATACAGTTCATGACAATGACTTTGAGCCCTACCTTACTGGACAGTCAAATCAGAGTAAC
AGTTACCCCTCAATGAGCGACCCCTACCTGTCCAGCTATTACCCGCCGTCCATTGGATTTCCTTACTCCC
TCAATGAGGCTCCGTGGTCTACTGCAGGGGACCCTCCGATTCCATACCTCACCACCTACGGACAGCTCAG
TAACGGAGACCATCATTTTATGCACGATGCTGTTTTTGGGCAGCCTGGGGGCCTGGGGAACAACATCTAT
CAGCACAGGTTCAATTTTTTCCCTGAAAACCCTGCGTTCTCAGCATGGGGGACAAGTGGGTCTCAAGGTC
AGCAGACCCAGAGCTCCGCGTATGGGAGCAGCTACACCTACCCCCCGAGCTCCCTGGGTGGCACGGTGGT
TGATGGGCAGCCAGGCTTTCACAGCGACACCCTCAGCAAGGCCCCCGGGATGAACAGCCTGGAGCAGGGC
ATGGTTGGCCTGAAGATTGGGGACGTCAGCTCCTCCGCTGTCAAGACGGTGGGCTCTGTCGTCAGCAGCG
TGGCACTGACTGGTGTCCTTTCTGGCAACGGTGGGACAAATGTGAACATGCCAGTTTCAAAGCCGACCTC
GTGGGCTGCCATTGCCAGCAAGCCTGCAAAACCACAGCCTAAAATGAAAACAAAGAGCGGGCCTGTCATG
GGGGGTGGGCTGCCCCCTCCACCCATAAAGCATAACATGGACATTGGCACCTGGGATAACAAGGGGCCTG
TGCCGAAGGCCCCAGTCCCCCAGCAGGCACCCTCTCCACAGGCTGCCCCACAGCCCCAGCAGGTGGCTCA
GCCTCTCCCAGCACAGCCCCCAGCTTTGGCTCAACCGCAGTATCAGAGCCCTCAGCAGCCACCCCAGACC
CGCTGGGTTGCCCCACGCAACAGAAACGCGGCGTTTGGGCAGAGCGGAGGGGCTGGCAGCGATAGCAACT
CTCCTGGAAACGTCCAGCCTAATTCTGCCCCCAGCGTCGAATCCCACCCCGTCCTTGAAAAACTGAAGGC
TGCTCACAGCTACAACCCGAAAGAGTTTGAGTGGAATCTGAAAAGCGGGCGTGTGTTCATCATCAAGAGC
TACTCTGAGGACGACATCCACCGCTCCATTAAGTACTCCATCTGGTGTAGCACAGAGCACGGCAACAAGC
GCCTGGACAGCGCCTTCCGCTGCATGAGCAGCAAGGGGCCCGTCTACCTGCTCTTCAGCGTCAATGGGAG
TGGGCATTTTTGTGGGGTGGCCGAGATGAAGTCCCCCGTGGACTACGGCACCAGTGCCGGGGTCTGGTCT
CAGGACAAGTGGAAGGGGAAGTTTGATGTCCAGTGGATTTTTGTTAAGGATGTACCCAATAACCAGCTCC
GGCACATCAGGCTGGAGAATAACGACAACAAACCGGTCACAAACTCCCGGGACACCCAGGAGGTGCCCTT
AGAAAAAGCCAAGCAAGTGCTGAAAATTATCAGTTCCTACAAGCACACAACCTCCATCTTCGACGACTTT
GCTCACTACGAGAAGCGCCAGGAGGAGGAGGAGGTGGTGCGCAAGGAACGGCAGAGTCGAAACAAACAAT
GACCGCGGGCCCGGGATCCACCGGATCTAGATAACTGATCATAATCAGCCATACCACATTTGTAGAGGTT
TTACTTGCTTTAAAAAACCTCCCACACCTCCCCCTGAACCTGAAACATAAAATGAATGCAATTGTTGTTG
TTAACTTGTTTATTGCAGCTTATAATGGTTACAAATAAAGCAATAGCATCACAAATTTCACAAATAAAGC
ATTTTTTTCACTGCATTCTAGTTGTGGTTTGTCCAAACTCATCAATGTATCTTAACGCGTAAATTGTAAG
CGTTAATATTTTGTTAAAATTCGCGTTAAATTTTTGTTAAATCAGCTCATTTTTTAACCAATAGGCCGAA
ATCGGCAAAATCCCTTATAAATCAAAAGAATAGACCGAGATAGGGT
[37 nt withheld, positions 3477-3513]
AAAGAACGTGGACTCCAACGTCAAAGG
[49 nt withheld, positions 3541-3589]
T
[91 nt withheld, positions 3591-3681]
G
[124 nt withheld, positions 3683-3806]
CAGGTGGCACTTTTCGGGGAAATGTGCGCGGAACCCCTATTTGTTTATTTTTCTAAATACATTCAAATAT
GTATCCGCTCATGAGACAATAACCCTGATAAATGCTTCAATAATATTGAAAAAGGAAGAGTCCTGAGGCG
GAAAGAACCAGCTGTGGAATGTGTGTCAGTTAGGGTGTGGAAAGTCCCCAGGCTCCCCAGCAGGCAGAAG
TATGCAAAGCATGCATCTCAATTAGTCAGCAACCAGGTGTGGAAAGTCCCCAGGCTCCCCAGCAGGCAGA
AGTATGCAAAGCATGCATCTCAATTAGTCAGCAACCATAGTCCCGCCCCTAACTCCGCCCATCCCGCCCC
TAACTCCGCCCAGTTCCGCCCATTCTCCGCCCCATGGCTGACTAATTTTTTTTATTTATGCAGAGGCCGA
GGCCGCCTCGGCCTCTGAGCTATTCCAGAAGTAGTGAGGAGGCTTTTTTGGAGGCCTAGGCTTTTGCAAA
GATCGATCAAGAGACAGGATGAGGATCGTTTCGCATGATTGAACAAGATGGATTGCACGCAGGTTCTCCG
GCCGCTTGGGTGGAGAGGCTATTCGGCTATGACTGGGCACAACAGACAATCGGCTGCTCTGATGCCGCCG
TGTTCCGGCTGTCAGCGCAGGGGCGCCCGGTTCTTTTTGTCAAGACCGACCTGTCCGGTGCCCTGAATGA
ACTGCAAGACGAGGCAGCGCGGCTATCGTGGCTGGCCACGACGGGCGTTCCTTGCGCAGCTGTGCTCGAC
GTTGTCACTGAAGCGGGAAGGGACTGGCTGCTATTGGGCGAAGTGCCGGGGCAGGATCTCCTGTCATCTC
ACCTTGCTCCTGCCGAGAAAGTATCCATCATGGCTGATGCAATGCGGCGGCTGCATACGCTTGATCCGGC
TACCTGCCCATTCGACCACCAAGCGAAACATCGCATCGAGCGAGCACGTACTCGGATGGAAGCCGGTCTT
GTCGATCAGGATGATCTGGACGAAGAGCATCAGGGGCTCGCGCCAGCCGAACTGTTCGCCAGGCTCAAGG
CGAGCATGCCCGACGGCGAGGATCTCGTCGTGACCCATGGCGATGCCTGCTTGCCGAATATCATGGTGGA
AAATGGCCGCTTTTCTGGATTCATCGACTGTGGCCGGCTGGGTGTGGCGGACCGCTATCAGGACATAGCG
TTGGCTACCCGTGATATTGCTGAAGAGCTTGGCGGCGAATGGGCTGACCGCTTCCTCGTGCTTTACGGTA
TCGCCGCTCCCGATTCGCAGCGCATCGCCTTCTATCGCCTTCTTGACGAGTTCTTCTGAGCGGGACTCTG
GGGTTCGAAATGACCGACCAAGCGACGCCCAACCTGCCATCACGAGATTTCGATTCCACCGCCGCCTTCT
ATGAAAGGTTGGGCTTCGGAATCGTTTTCCGGGACGCCGGCTGGATGATCCTCCAGCGCGGGGATCTCAT
GCTGGAGTTCTTCGCCCACCCTAGGGGGAGGCTAACTGAAACACGGAAGGAGACAATACCGGAAGGAACC
CGCGCTATGACGGCAATAAAAAGACAGAATAAAACGCACGGTGTTGGGTCGTTTGTTCATAAACGCGGGG
TTCGGTCCCAGGGCTGGCACTCTGTCGATACCCCACCGAGACCCCATTGGGGCCAATACGCCCGCGTTTC
TTCCTTTTCCCCACCCCACCCCCCAAGTTCGGGTGAAGGCCCAGGGCTCGCAGCCAACGTCGGGGCGGCA
GGCCCTGCCATAGCCTCAGGTTACTCATATATACTTTAGATTGATTTAAAACTTCATTTTTAATTTAAAA
GGATCTAGGTGAAGATCCTTTTTGATAATCTCATGACCAAAATCCCTTAACGTGAGTTTTCGTTCCACTG
AGCGTCAGACCCCGTAGAAAAGATCAAAGGATCTTCTTGAGATCCTTTTTTTCTGCGCGTAATCTGCTGC
TTGCAAACAAAAAAACCACCGCTACCAGCGGTGGTTTGTTTGCCGGATCAAGAGCTACCAACTCTTTTTC
CGAAGGTAACTGGCTTCAGCAGAGCGCAGATACCAAATACTGTTCTTCTAGTGTAGCCGTAGTTAGGCCA
CCACTTCAAGAACTCTGTAGCACCGCCTACATACCTCGCTCTGCTAATCCTGTTACCAGTGGCTGCTGCC
AGTGGCGATAAGTCGTGTCTTACCGGGTTGGACTCAAGACGATAGTTACCGGATAAGGCGCAGCGGTCGG
GCTGAACGGGGGGTTCGTGCACACAGCCCAGCTTGGAGCGAACGACCTACACCGAACTGAGATACCTACA
GCGTGAGCTATGAGAAAGCGCCACGCTTCCCGAAGGGAGAAAGGCGGACAGGTATCCGGTAAGCGGCAGG
GTCGGAACAGGAGAGCGCACGAGGGAGCTTCCAGGGGGAAACGCCTGGTATCTTTATAGTCCTGTCGGGT
TTCGCCACCTCTGACTTGAGCGTCGATTTTTGTGATGCTCGTCAGGGGGGCGGAGCCTATGGAAAAACGC
CAGCAACGCGGCCTTTTTACGGTTCCTGGCCTTTTGCTGGCCTTTTGCTCACATGTTCTTTCCTGCGTTA
TCCCCTGATTCTGTGGATAACCGTATTACCGCCATGCAT
